>Addgene plasmid #239382 | WT-Cas9 | addgene full sequence | sequence record 481786 | Addgene NGS Result
ACGCGTTGACATTGATTATTGACTAGTTATTAATAGTAATCAATTACGGGGTCATTAGTTCATAGCCCAT
ATATGGAGTTCCGCGTTACATAACTTACGGTAAATGGCCCGCCTGGCTGACCGCCCAACGACCCCCGCCC
ATTGACGTCAATAATGACGTATGTTCCCATAGTAACGCCAATAGGGACTTTCCATTGACGTCAATGGGTG
GAGTATTTACGGTAAACTGCCCACTTGGCAGTACATCAAGTGTATCATATGCCAAGTACGCCCCCTATTG
ACGTCAATGACGGTAAATGGCCCGCCTGGCATTATGCCCAGTACATGACCTTATGGGACTTTCCTACTTG
GCAGTACATCTACGTATTAGTCATCGCTATTACCATGGTGATGCGGTTTTGGCAGTACATCAATGGGCGT
GGATAGCGGTTTGACTCACGGGGATTTCCAAGTCTCCACCCCATTGACGTCAATGGGAGTTTGTTTTGGC
ACCAAAATCAACGGGACTTTCCAAAATGTCGTAACAACTCCGCCCCATTGACGCAAATGGGCGGTAGGCG
TGTACGGTGGGAGGTCTATATAAGCAGAGCTGGTTTAGTGAACCGTCAGATCCGCTAGAGATCCGCGGCC
GCTAATACGACTCACTATAGGGAGAGCCGCCACCATGAAACGGACAGCCGACGGAAGCGAGTTCGAGTCA
CCAAAGAAGAAGCGGAAAGTCGACAAGAAGTACAGCATCGGCCTGGATATCGGCACCAACTCTGTGGGCT
GGGCCGTGATCACCGACGAGTACAAGGTGCCCAGCAAGAAATTCAAGGTGCTGGGCAACACCGACCGGCA
CAGCATCAAGAAGAACCTGATCGGAGCCCTGCTGTTCGACAGCGGCGAAACAGCCGAGGCCACCCGGCTG
AAGAGAACCGCCAGAAGAAGATACACCAGACGGAAGAACCGGATCTGCTATCTGCAAGAGATCTTCAGCA
ACGAGATGGCCAAGGTGGACGACAGCTTCTTCCACAGACTGGAAGAGTCCTTCCTGGTGGAAGAGGATAA
GAAGCACGAGCGGCACCCCATCTTCGGCAACATCGTGGACGAGGTGGCCTACCACGAGAAGTACCCCACC
ATCTACCACCTGAGAAAGAAACTGGTGGACAGCACCGACAAGGCCGACCTGCGGCTGATCTATCTGGCCC
TGGCCCACATGATCAAGTTCCGGGGCCACTTCCTGATCGAGGGCGACCTGAACCCCGACAACAGCGACGT
GGACAAGCTGTTCATCCAGCTGGTGCAGACCTACAACCAGCTGTTCGAGGAAAACCCCATCAACGCCAGC
GGCGTGGACGCCAAGGCCATCCTGTCTGCCAGACTGAGCAAGAGCAGACGGCTGGAAAATCTGATCGCCC
AGCTGCCCGGCGAGAAGAAGAATGGCCTGTTCGGAAACCTGATTGCCCTGAGCCTGGGCCTGACCCCCAA
CTTCAAGAGCAACTTCGACCTGGCCGAGGATGCCAAACTGCAGCTGAGCAAGGACACCTACGACGACGAC
CTGGACAACCTGCTGGCCCAGATCGGCGACCAGTACGCCGACCTGTTTCTGGCCGCCAAGAACCTGTCCG
ACGCCATCCTGCTGAGCGACATCCTGAGAGTGAACACCGAGATCACCAAGGCCCCCCTGAGCGCCTCTAT
GATCAAGAGATACGACGAGCACCACCAGGACCTGACCCTGCTGAAAGCTCTCGTGCGGCAGCAGCTGCCT
GAGAAGTACAAAGAGATTTTCTTCGACCAGAGCAAGAACGGCTACGCCGGCTACATTGACGGCGGAGCCA
GCCAGGAAGAGTTCTACAAGTTCATCAAGCCCATCCTGGAAAAGATGGACGGCACCGAGGAACTGCTCGT
GAAGCTGAACAGAGAGGACCTGCTGCGGAAGCAGCGGACCTTCGACAACGGCAGCATCCCCCACCAGATC
CACCTGGGAGAGCTGCACGCCATTCTGCGGCGGCAGGAAGATTTTTACCCATTCCTGAAGGACAACCGGG
AAAAGATCGAGAAGATCCTGACCTTCCGCATCCCCTACTACGTGGGCCCTCTGGCCAGGGGAAACAGCAG
ATTCGCCTGGATGACCAGAAAGAGCGAGGAAACCATCACCCCCTGGAACTTCGAGGAAGTGGTGGACAAG
GGCGCTTCCGCCCAGAGCTTCATCGAGCGGATGACCAACTTCGATAAGAACCTGCCCAACGAGAAGGTGC
TGCCCAAGCACAGCCTGCTGTACGAGTACTTCACCGTGTATAACGAGCTGACCAAAGTGAAATACGTGAC
CGAGGGAATGAGAAAGCCCGCCTTCCTGAGCGGCGAGCAGAAAAAGGCCATCGTGGACCTGCTGTTCAAG
ACCAACCGGAAAGTGACCGTGAAGCAGCTGAAAGAGGACTACTTCAAGAAAATCGAGTGCTTCGACTCCG
TGGAAATCTCCGGCGTGGAAGATCGGTTCAACGCCTCCCTGGGCACATACCACGATCTGCTGAAAATTAT
CAAGGACAAGGACTTCCTGGACAATGAGGAAAACGAGGACATTCTGGAAGATATCGTGCTGACCCTGACA
CTGTTTGAGGACAGAGAGATGATCGAGGAACGGCTGAAAACCTATGCCCACCTGTTCGACGACAAAGTGA
TGAAGCAGCTGAAGCGGCGGAGATACACCGGCTGGGGCAGGCTGAGCCGGAAGCTGATCAACGGCATCCG
GGACAAGCAGTCCGGCAAGACAATCCTGGATTTCCTGAAGTCCGACGGCTTCGCCAACAGAAACTTCATG
CAGCTGATCCACGACGACAGCCTGACCTTTAAAGAGGACATCCAGAAAGCCCAGGTGTCCGGCCAGGGCG
ATAGCCTGCACGAGCACATTGCCAATCTGGCCGGCAGCCCCGCCATTAAGAAGGGCATCCTGCAGACAGT
GAAGGTGGTGGACGAGCTCGTGAAAGTGATGGGCCGGCACAAGCCCGAGAACATCGTGATCGAAATGGCC
AGAGAGAACCAGACCACCCAGAAGGGACAGAAGAACAGCCGCGAGAGAATGAAGCGGATCGAAGAGGGCA
TCAAAGAGCTGGGCAGCCAGATCCTGAAAGAACACCCCGTGGAAAACACCCAGCTGCAGAACGAGAAGCT
GTACCTGTACTACCTGCAGAATGGGCGGGATATGTACGTGGACCAGGAACTGGACATCAACCGGCTGTCC
GACTACGATGTGGACCATATCGTGCCTCAGAGCTTTCTGAAGGACGACTCCATCGACAACAAGGTGCTGA
CCAGAAGCGACAAGAACCGGGGCAAGAGCGACAACGTGCCCTCCGAAGAGGTCGTGAAGAAGATGAAGAA
CTACTGGCGGCAGCTGCTGAACGCCAAGCTGATTACCCAGAGAAAGTTCGACAATCTGACCAAGGCCGAG
AGAGGCGGCCTGAGCGAACTGGATAAGGCCGGCTTCATCAAGAGACAGCTGGTGGAAACCCGGCAGATCA
CAAAGCACGTGGCACAGATCCTGGACTCCCGGATGAACACTAAGTACGACGAGAATGACAAGCTGATCCG
GGAAGTGAAAGTGATCACCCTGAAGTCCAAGCTGGTGTCCGATTTCCGGAAGGATTTCCAGTTTTACAAA
GTGCGCGAGATCAACAACTACCACCACGCCCACGACGCCTACCTGAACGCCGTCGTGGGAACCGCCCTGA
TCAAAAAGTACCCTAAGCTGGAAAGCGAGTTCGTGTACGGCGACTACAAGGTGTACGACGTGCGGAAGAT
GATCGCCAAGAGCGAGCAGGAAATCGGCAAGGCTACCGCCAAGTACTTCTTCTACAGCAACATCATGAAC
TTTTTCAAGACCGAGATTACCCTGGCCAACGGCGAGATCCGGAAGCGGCCTCTGATCGAGACAAACGGCG
AAACCGGGGAGATCGTGTGGGATAAGGGCCGGGATTTTGCCACCGTGCGGAAAGTGCTGAGCATGCCCCA
AGTGAATATCGTGAAAAAGACCGAGGTGCAGACAGGCGGCTTCAGCAAAGAGTCTATCCTGCCCAAGAGG
AACAGCGATAAGCTGATCGCCAGAAAGAAGGACTGGGACCCTAAGAAGTACGGCGGCTTCGACAGCCCCA
CCGTGGCCTATTCTGTGCTGGTGGTGGCCAAAGTGGAAAAGGGCAAGTCCAAGAAACTGAAGAGTGTGAA
AGAGCTGCTGGGGATCACCATCATGGAAAGAAGCAGCTTCGAGAAGAATCCCATCGACTTTCTGGAAGCC
AAGGGCTACAAAGAAGTGAAAAAGGACCTGATCATCAAGCTGCCTAAGTACTCCCTGTTCGAGCTGGAAA
ACGGCCGGAAGAGAATGCTGGCCTCTGCCGGCGAACTGCAGAAGGGAAACGAACTGGCCCTGCCCTCCAA
ATATGTGAACTTCCTGTACCTGGCCAGCCACTATGAGAAGCTGAAGGGCTCCCCCGAGGATAATGAGCAG
AAACAGCTGTTTGTGGAACAGCACAAGCACTACCTGGACGAGATCATCGAGCAGATCAGCGAGTTCTCCA
AGAGAGTGATCCTGGCCGACGCTAATCTGGACAAAGTGCTGTCCGCCTACAACAAGCACCGGGATAAGCC
CATCAGAGAGCAGGCCGAGAATATCATCCACCTGTTTACCCTGACCAATCTGGGAGCCCCTGCCGCCTTC
AAGTACTTTGACACCACCATCGACCGGAAGAGGTACACCAGCACCAAAGAGGTGCTGGACGCCACCCTGA
TCCACCAGAGCATCACCGGCCTGTACGAGACACGGATCGACCTGTCTCAGCTGGGAGGTGACAAAAGAAC
CGCCGACGGCAGCGAATTCGAGCCCAAGAAGAAGAGGAAAGTCTAACCGGTCATCATCACCATCACCATT
GAGTTTAAACCCGCTGATCAGCCTCGACTGTGCCTTCTAGTTGCCAGCCATCTGTTGTTTGCCCCTCCCC
CGTGCCTTCCTTGACCCTGGAAGGTGCCACTCCCACTGTCCTTTCCTAATAAAATGAGGAAATTGCATCG
CATTGTCTGAGTAGGTGTCATTCTATTCTGGGGGGTGGGGTGGGGCAGGACAGCAAGGGGGAGGATTGGG
AAGACAATAGCAGGCATGCTGGGGATGCGGTGGGCTCTATGGCTTCTGAGGCGGAAAGAACCAGCTGGGG
CTCGATACCGTCGACCTCTAGCTAGAGCTTGGCGTAATCATGGTCATAGCTGTTTCCTGTGTGAAATTGT
TATCCGCTCACAATTCCACACAACATACGAGCCGGAAGCATAAAGTGTAAAGCCTAGGGTGCCTAATGAG
TGAGCTAACTCACATTAATTGCGTTGCGCTCACTGCCCGCTTTCCAGTCGGGAAACCTGTCGTGCCAGCT
GCATTAATGAATCGGCCAACGCGCGGGGAGAGGCGGTTTGCGTATTGGGCGCTCTTCCGCTTCCTCGCTC
ACTGACTCGCTGCGCTCGGTCGTTCGGCTGCGGCGAGCGGTATCAGCTCACTCAAAGGCGGTAATACGGT
TATCCACAGAATCAGGGGATAACGCAGGAAAGAACATGTGAGCAAAAGGCCAGCAAAAGGCCAGGAACCG
TAAAAAGGCCGCGTTGCTGGCGTTTTTCCATAGGCTCCGCCCCCCTGACGAGCATCACAAAAATCGACGC
TCAAGTCAGAGGTGGCGAAACCCGACAGGACTATAAAGATACCAGGCGTTTCCCCCTGGAAGCTCCCTCG
TGCGCTCTCCTGTTCCGACCCTGCCGCTTACCGGATACCTGTCCGCCTTTCTCCCTTCGGGAAGCGTGGC
GCTTTCTCATAGCTCACGCTGTAGGTATCTCAGTTCGGTGTAGGTCGTTCGCTCCAAGCTGGGCTGTGTG
CACGAACCCCCCGTTCAGCCCGACCGCTGCGCCTTATCCGGTAACTATCGTCTTGAGTCCAACCCGGTAA
GACACGACTTATCGCCACTGGCAGCAGCCACTGGTAACAGGATTAGCAGAGCGAGGTATGTAGGCGGTGC
TACAGAGTTCTTGAAGTGGTGGCCTAACTACGGCTACACTAGAAGAACAGTATTTGGTATCTGCGCTCTG
CTGAAGCCAGTTACCTTCGGAAAAAGAGTTGGTAGCTCTTGATCCGGCAAACAAACCACCGCTGGTAGCG
GTGGTTTTTTTGTTTGCAAGCAGCAGATTACGCGCAGAAAAAAAGGATCTCAAGAAGATCCTTTGATCTT
TTCTACGGGGTCTGACACTCAGTGGAACGAAAACTCACGTTAAGGGATTTTGGTCATGAGATTATCAAAA
AGGATCTTCACCTAGATCCTTTTAAATTAAAAATGAAGTTTTAAATCAATCTAAAGTATATATGAGTAAA
CTTGGTCTGACAGTTACCAATGCTTAATCAGTGAGGCACCTATCTCAGCGATCTGTCTATTTCGTTCATC
CATAGTTGCCTGACTCCCCGTCGTGTAGATAACTACGATACGGGAGGGCTTACCATCTGGCCCCAGTGCT
GCAATGATACCGCGAGACCCACGCTCACCGGCTCCAGATTTATCAGCAATAAACCAGCCAGCCGGAAGGG
CCGAGCGCAGAAGTGGTCCTGCAACTTTATCCGCCTCCATCCAGTCTATTAATTGTTGCCGGGAAGCTAG
AGTAAGTAGTTCGCCAGTTAATAGTTTGCGCAACGTTGTTGCCATTGCTACAGGCATCGTGGTGTCACGC
TCGTCGTTTGGTATGGCTTCATTCAGCTCCGGTTCCCAACGATCAAGGCGAGTTACATGATCCCCCATGT
TGTGCAAAAAAGCGGTTAGCTCCTTCGGTCCTCCGATCGTTGTCAGAAGTAAGTTGGCCGCAGTGTTATC
ACTCATGGTTATGGCAGCACTGCATAATTCTCTTACTGTCATGCCATCCGTAAGATGCTTTTCTGTGACT
GGTGAGTACTCAACCAAGTCATTCTGAGAATAGTGTATGCGGCGACCGAGTTGCTCTTGCCCGGCGTCAA
TACGGGATAATACCGCGCCACATAGCAGAACTTTAAAAGTGCTCATCATTGGAAAACGTTCTTCGGGGCG
AAAACTCTCAAGGATCTTACCGCTGTTGAGATCCAGTTCGATGTAACCCACTCGTGCACCCAACTGATCT
TCAGCATCTTTTACTTTCACCAGCGTTTCTGGGTGAGCAAAAACAGGAAGGCAAAATGCCGCAAAAAAGG
GAATAAGGGCGACACGGAAATGTTGAATACTCATACTCTTCCTTTTTCAATATTATTGAAGCATTTATCA
GGGTTATTGTCTCATGAGCGGATACATATTTGAATGTATTTAGAAAAATAAACAAATAGGGGTTCCGCGC
ACATTTCCCCGAAAAGTGCCACCTGACGTCGACGGATCGGGAGATCGATCTCCCGATCCCCTAGGGTCGA
CTCTCAGTACAATCTGCTCTGATGCCGCATAGTTAAGCCAGTATCTGCTCCCTGCTTGTGTGTTGGAGGT
CGCTGAGTAGTGCGCGAGCAAAATTTAAGCTACAACAAGGCAAGGCTTGACCGACAATTGCATGAAGAAT
CTGCTTAGGGTTAGGCGTTTTGCGCTGCTTCGCGATGTACGGGCCAGATAT
Features (pLannotate 1.2.2; 15 found; start..end, strand, type, name):
      8..387     +  enhancer       CMV enhancer: human cytomegalovirus immediate early enhancer
    388..591     +  promoter       CMV promoter: human cytomegalovirus (CMV) immediate early promoter
    633..651     +  promoter       T7 promoter: promoter for bacteriophage T7 RNA polymerase
    722..4818    +  CDS            Cas9 (fragment): Cas9 (Csn1) endonuclease from the Streptococcus pyogenes Type II CRISPR/Cas system generates RNA-guided double strand breaks in DNA
   4928..5152    +  polyA_signal   bGH poly(A) signal: bovine growth hormone polyadenylation signal
   5156..5177    +  promoter       SV40 promoter (fragment): SV40 enhancer and early promoter
   5182..5198    +  misc_feature   MCS (fragment): pBluescript multiple cloning site
   5247..5263    -  protein_bind   lac operator: The lac repressor binds to the lac operator to inhibit transcription in E. coli. This inhibition can be relieved by adding lactose or isopropyl-β-D-thiogalactopyranoside (IPTG). lac repressor encoded by lacI
   5271..5301    -  promoter       lac promoter: promoter for the E. coli lac operon
   5316..5337    -  protein_bind   CAP binding site: CAP binding activates transcription in the presence of cAMP. E. coli catabolite activator protein
   5350..5442    -  CDS            lacI (fragment): lac repressor; lacI; The lac repressor binds to the lac operator to inhibit transcription in E. coli. This inhibition can be relieved by adding lactose or isopropyl-β-D-thiogalactopyranoside (IPTG).
   5625..6213    -  rep_origin     ori: high-copy-number ColE1/pMB1/pBR322/pUC origin of replication
   6384..7244    -  CDS            AmpR: β-lactamase; bla; confers resistance to ampicillin, carbenicillin, and related antibiotics
   7245..7349    -  promoter       AmpR promoter: bla
   7420..7464    -  misc_feature   bom (fragment): basis of mobility region from pBR322
