[The description below was written by a language model from this plasmid's Addgene catalogue record and pLannotate feature annotations shown in this document.]
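Description:
WT-Cas9 is a 7,611-nt mammalian expression plasmid derived from the pCMV-PE2 prime editor backbone. Gibson cloning was used to place Streptococcus pyogenes Cas9 alone in the expression cassette. It is maintained in E. coli as a high-copy plasmid through a ColE1/pUC-type origin and selected with ampicillin via the β-lactamase gene and its native promoter. The feature table also picks up short remnants typical of this backbone family: lac promoter/operator and CAP site, a lacI fragment, a pBluescript MCS fragment, a small piece of the SV40 promoter and a bom fragment. These have no evident role in the construct's function. No mammalian selection marker is annotated, consistent with use by transient transfection.

The payload is a single transcription unit. The human CMV immediate-early enhancer and promoter drive the Cas9 coding sequence, which is terminated by the bovine growth hormone polyadenylation signal. A T7 promoter lies between the CMV promoter and the open reading frame and could in principle support in vitro transcription. According to the catalogue entry, Cas9 carries an SV40 nuclear localisation signal at its N terminus and a bipartite NLS at its C terminus. These are not annotated separately, but the unannotated sequence flanking the Cas9 feature leaves room for them. As the name indicates, the nuclease is the wild-type, double-strand-cutting form rather than the nickase used in conventional prime editors, although the feature table does not itself verify the catalytic residues.

The stated purpose is to supply wild-type Cas9 for a circular RNA-mediated inverse prime editing system in cultured human HEK293T-type cells. The other components of that system, such as the guide or template RNA and any reverse transcriptase, are not encoded on this plasmid and would be provided separately.
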