Addgene plasmid #239382: WT-Cas9
Purpose: For circular RNA-mediated inverse prime editor using WTCas9 in HEK294T cells
Depositing lab: Caixia Gao. Depositing organization: Institute of Genetics and Developmental Biology, Chinese Academy of Sciences. Publication: Circular RNA-mediated inverse prime editing in human cells. Liang R, Wang S, Cai Y, Li Z, Li KM, Wei J, Sun C, Zhu H, Chen K, Gao C. Nat Commun. 2025 May 31;16(1):5057. doi: 10.1038/s41467-025-59120-7. PubMed 40447589.
Backbone
  Vector backbone: pCMV-PE2 (Addgene #132775)
  Backbone manufacturer: David Liu
  Vector type: Mammalian Expression, CRISPR
Growth in bacteria
  Bacterial resistance: Ampicillin, 100 μg/mL
  Growth temperature: 37°C
  Growth strain: DH5alpha
  Copy number: High Copy
Gene/Insert
  Gene/Insert name: Cas9
  Species: S. pyogenes
  Promoter: CMV
  Tag / fusion protein: SV40 NLS (N terminal on insert); BPNLS (C terminal on insert)
  Cloning method: Gibson Cloning
Terms and licenses: Academic/Nonprofit Terms; Industry Terms: Not Available to Industry
How to cite: WT-Cas9 was a gift from Caixia Gao (Addgene plasmid # 239382 ; http://n2t.net/addgene:239382 ; RRID:Addgene_239382)
